Addgene plasmid #115268: pC0073 EiCsm6 His6-TwinStrep-SUMO-BsaI
Purpose: Expresses EiCsm6 from a SUMO-tagged bacterial expression construct
Depositing lab: Feng Zhang. Depositing organization: Broad Institute. Publication: Multiplexed and portable nucleic acid detection platform with Cas13, Cas12a, and Csm6. Gootenberg JS, Abudayyeh OO, Kellner MJ, Joung J, Collins JJ, Zhang F. Science. 2018 Apr 27;360(6387):439-444. doi: 10.1126/science.aaq0179. Epub 2018 Feb 15. PubMed 29449508.
Backbone
  Vector backbone: SUMO bacterial expression vector
  Backbone size w/o insert (bp): 6084
  Total vector size (bp): 7377
  Vector type: Bacterial Expression
Growth in bacteria
  Bacterial resistance: Ampicillin, 100 μg/mL
  Growth temperature: 37°C
  Growth strain: DH5alpha
  Copy number: Unknown
Gene/Insert
  Gene/Insert name: EiCsm6 (alt name: Csm6 from Enterococcus italicus)
  Species: Enterococcus italicus
  Insert size (bp): 1293
  Tag / fusion protein: SUMO
Terms and licenses: Academic/Nonprofit Terms; Industry Terms: Not Available to Industry
How to cite: pC0073 EiCsm6 His6-TwinStrep-SUMO-BsaI was a gift from Feng Zhang (Addgene plasmid # 115268 ; http://n2t.net/addgene:115268 ; RRID:Addgene_115268)
