[The description below was written by a language model from this plasmid's Addgene catalogue record and pLannotate feature annotations shown in this document.]
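Description:
pC0073 EiCsm6 His6-TwinStrep-SUMO-BsaI is a bacterial expression plasmid of about 7.4 kb for producing recombinant Csm6 from Enterococcus italicus in E. coli. The backbone is a pBR322-derived, pET-style vector. It carries a ColE1/pMB1-type origin together with the bom region and the rop gene, which normally restrains copy number (the catalogue lists copy number as unknown). Selection is through a TEM beta-lactamase gene conferring ampicillin resistance. Several tetracycline-resistance fragments and the tet promoter appear in the annotation, but they are non-functional remnants of the parental backbone.

Expression is driven by a T7 promoter that sits at the end of the circular map, directly upstream of the lac operator and a T7 gene 10 ribosome binding site. A plasmid-borne lacI gene supplies the repressor, so transcription should be IPTG-inducible in hosts that supply T7 RNA polymerase. The open reading frame begins with an N-terminal tag region followed by a truncated yeast SMT3 SUMO domain, fused directly to the roughly 1.3 kb csm6 coding sequence, and it ends at a T7 terminator. The plasmid name indicates a His6-TwinStrep-SUMO arrangement. The automated annotation picks up only a His-containing fragment, a thrombin site and SUMO, and does not explicitly call the Twin-Strep element. These tags allow affinity purification, and the SUMO moiety can be removed by SUMO protease. The "BsaI" in the name presumably refers to the cloning site of the parent vector.

EiCsm6 is a single-strand-specific endoribonuclease stimulated by cyclic oligoadenylates, most strongly by cyclic hexaadenylate. The associated publication describes multiplexed nucleic acid detection with Cas13, Cas12a and Csm6, so the purified protein is evidently intended for such assays.
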