Features (pLannotate 1.2.2; 22 found; start..end, strand, type, name):
      1..25      +  protein_bind   lac operator: The lac repressor binds to the lac operator to inhibit transcription in E. coli. This inhibition can be relieved by adding lactose or isopropyl-β-D-thiogalactopyranoside (IPTG). lac repressor encoded by lacI
     40..62      +  RBS            RBS: efficient ribosome binding site from bacteriophage T7 gene 10 (Olins and Rangwala, 1989)
     81..97      +  CDS            capTEV™ (fragment): composite tag for in vivo biotinylation, TEV protease cleavage, and 6xHis tagging
    108..125     +  CDS            thrombin site: thrombin recognition and cleavage site
    222..514     +  CDS            SUMO (fragment): cleavable ubiquitin-like protein tag; S. cerevisiae SMT3 (truncated)
    519..1808    +  CDS            csm6: CSM6_ENTI1 - Experimental evidence at protein level: Swiss-Prot protein existence level 1. A single-strand-specific endoribonuclease (ssRNase) (PubMed:28722012). Activity is stimulated by cyclic oligoadenylates (cOA); maximal stimulation is seen with cyclic hexaadenylate (cA6) (PubMed:28722012). From Enterococcus italicus (strain DSM 15952 / CCUG 50447 / LMG 22039 / TP 1.5).
   1825..1862    +  CDS            SET1 (fragment): solubility-enhancement tag derived from T7 phage gene 10B
   1870..1917    +  terminator     T7 terminator: transcription terminator for bacteriophage T7 RNA polymerase
   1940..2044    -  CDS            TcR (fragment): tetracycline efflux protein; tet; confers resistance to tetracycline
   2092..2120    -  promoter       tet promoter: E. coli promoter for tetracycline efflux protein gene
   2233..2337    +  promoter       AmpR promoter: bla
   2338..3195    +  CDS            bla: BLAT_ECOLX - Experimental evidence at protein level: Swiss-Prot protein existence level 1. TEM-type are the most prevalent beta-lactamases in enterobacteria; they hydrolyze the beta-lactam bond in susceptible beta-lactam antibiotics, thus conferring resistance to penicillins and cephalosporins. TEM-3 and TEM-4 are capable of hydrolyzing cefotaxime and ceftazidime. TEM-5 is capable of hydrolyzing ceftazidime. TEM-6 is capable of hydrolyzing ceftazidime and aztreonam. TEM-8/CAZ-2, TEM- 16/CAZ-7 and TEM-24/CAZ-6 are markedly active against ceftazidime. IRT- 4 shows resistance to beta-lactamase in
   3369..3957    +  rep_origin     ori: high-copy-number ColE1/pMB1/pBR322/pUC origin of replication
   4143..4282    -  misc_feature   bom: basis of mobility region from pBR322
   4384..4575    -  CDS            rop: Rop protein, which maintains plasmids at low copy number; rop
   4592..4972    +  CDS            YPB1_ECOLX: Protein predicted: Swiss-Prot protein existence level 4. From Escherichia coli.
   5214..5838    -  CDS            TcR (fragment): tetracycline efflux protein; tet; confers resistance to tetracycline
   5853..5874    -  protein_bind   CAP binding site: CAP binding activates transcription in the presence of cAMP. E. coli catabolite activator protein
   5887..6969    -  CDS            lacI: lac repressor; lacI; The lac repressor binds to the lac operator to inhibit transcription in E. coli. This inhibition can be relieved by adding lactose or isopropyl-β-D-thiogalactopyranoside (IPTG).
   6970..7047    -  promoter       lacI promoter: lacI
   7055..7334    -  CDS            TcR (fragment): tetracycline efflux protein; tet; confers resistance to tetracycline
   7356..7374    +  promoter       T7 promoter: promoter for bacteriophage T7 RNA polymerase
>Addgene plasmid #115268 | pC0073 EiCsm6 His6-TwinStrep-SUMO-BsaI | addgene full sequence | sequence record 223013 | Addgene NGS Result
GGAATTGTGAGCGGATAACAATTCCCCTCTAGAAATAATTTTGTTTAACTTTAAGAAGGAGATATACCAT
GGGCAGCAGCCATCATCATCATCATCACAGCAGCGGCCTGGTGCCGCGCGGCAGCCATATGGCTAGCTGG
AGCCATCCGCAGTTTGAAAAAGGTGGTGGTAGCGGTGGTGGTTCAGGTGGTAGTGCATGGTCACACCCTC
AGTTTGAGAAAATGTCGGACTCAGAAGTCAATCAAGAAGCTAAGCCAGAGGTCAAGCCAGAAGTCAAGCC
TGAGACTCACATCAATTTAAAGGTGTCCGATGGATCTTCAGAGATCTTCTTCAAGATCAAAAAGACCACT
CCTTTAAGAAGGCTGATGGAAGCGTTCGCTAAAAGACAGGGTAAGGAAATGGACTCCTTAAGATTCTTGT
ACGACGGTATTAGAATCCAAGCTGATCAGACCCCTGAAGATTTGGACATGGAGGATAACGATATTATTGA
GGCTCACAGAGAACAGATTGGTGGATCTATGAAGATTCTTTTTAGCCCGATTGGCAACACAGATCCTTGG
CGCAATGACCGCGATGGTGCGATGTTGCACATCGTTCGTCACTACCAACCTGACCGTGTAGTGCTTTTTT
TTACCGAGTCCATCTGGCAAGGGAATCAACACTTCTCAGGACAACAAGCCTTTGATTGGGTGAAAATCAT
TCAGAGTATTAACGAGAACTGTCAGATTGAAATTAAATGTGATACTATTGAGGTGGAGAATGATTTCGAT
GCCTACAAAGATTTGTTCCATCAGTACTTAGTCGAGGAAAAACGTAAATATCCTAATGCTGAAATTTTCC
TGAATGTCACAAGCGGGACTCCGCAGATGGAAACAACTTTGTGCCTTGAATATGTGACTTACCCCGACAA
AATGCGCTGCATTCAGGTCAGCACCCCGCTTAAGACTAGCAATGCTAAAACCAAATACGCGCAAGCCGAT
TGCCAGGAAGTTGACCTTGAAATCGTTAATGAAGAGGAGTCTCAGCAACCTTCACGCTGTCACAAGATCG
CTATTCTGAGCTTTCGTGAAGCAATCGTACGTAATCAGATCAAATCATTACTTGATAATTACGACTACGA
AGCCGCGCTGCAGCTTGTTGCATCACAAAAGAGTTTCCGCAATGGGAAGGAGATTCGCAAAAAGCTGAAA
GAGCTGATCGACGACATTAAGATGCACCGTGTGTTCTCATACTTAATCAAACAGTATCCCCGCAACGAGA
AGTTGCAAAAAGCTCTGTTACACACCATTCTTTTAGAAATGCGTCACCAACGTGGAGACATTGCCGAAAC
TCTGATCCGTGTAAAGAGTATTGCAGAGTATATCGTGGAACAATATATCCAAAAGAACTATCCATATCTG
ATCATCTACAAAGAAGACAAGCCTTACTTCAACGTTAGCTACAGTCAAGAGCTGACCGAGAGTTATTTGG
CCCTGATGGACAGCCGCAACAAGAAGACTAACAAGAAAATGACCGTGGACTCCCTGGATCGTATCTTGGG
GTTTCCCGCTTACCGCGATTTCTTGCAACTGTTAGAAGCCAGCAACGAGATGACTAACGAGATGAATAAA
GTAAATGAAATTAATAACCTTCGCAATAAGGTCGCCCATAACTTAGACAGTCTTAATTTAGATCGTGACA
AGAATGGTCGCAAAATCACGAATGCGGTAACTGCGGTGCGCACCATGCTGTTGGCGGTCTTCCCAGAGGT
TCAGGAAAACGACTTCCATTATTTAAAGCAATTTAATCAGAGCATTAAAGAACTTTTGTAAGGCCGCACT
CGAGGCCCGAAAGGAAGCTGAGTTGGCTGCTGCCACCGCTGAGCAATAACTAGCATAACCCCTTGGGGCC
TCTAAACGGGTCTTGAGGGGTTTTTTGCTGAAAGGAGGAACTATATCCGGATATCCCGCAAGAGGCCCGG
CAGTACCGGCATAACCAAGCCTATGCCTACAGCATCCAGGGTGACGGTGCCGAGGATGACGATGAGCGCA
TTGTTAGATTTCATACACGGTGCCTGACTGCGTTAGCAATTTAACTGTGATAAACTACCGCATTAAAGCT
TATCGATGATAAGCTGTCAAACATGAGAATTCTTGAAGACGAAAGGGCCTCGTGATACGCCTATTTTTAT
AGGTTAATGTCATGATAATAATGGTTTCTTAGACGTCAGGTGGCACTTTTCGGGGAAATGTGCGCGGAAC
CCCTATTTGTTTATTTTTCTAAATACATTCAAATATGTATCCGCTCATGAGACAATAACCCTGATAAATG
CTTCAATAATATTGAAAAAGGAAGAGTATGAGTATTCAACATTTCCGTGTCGCCCTTATTCCCTTTTTTG
CGGCATTTTGCCTTCCTGTTTTTGCTCACCCAGAAACGCTGGTGAAAGTAAAAGATGCTGAAGATCAGTT
GGGTGCACGAGTGGGTTACATCGAACTGGATCTCAACAGCGGTAAGATCCTTGAGAGTTTTCGCCCCGAA
GAACGTTTTCCAATGATGAGCACTTTTAAAGTTCTGCTATGTGGCGCGGTATTATCCCGTGTTGACGCCG
GGCAAGAGCAACTCGGTCGCCGCATACACTATTCTCAGAATGACTTGGTTGAGTACTCACCAGTCACAGA
AAAGCATCTTACGGATGGCATGACAGTAAGAGAATTATGCAGTGCTGCCATAACCATGAGTGATAACACT
GCGGCCAACTTACTTCTGACAACGATCGGAGGACCGAAGGAGCTAACCGCTTTTTTGCACAACATGGGGG
ATCATGTAACTCGCCTTGATCGTTGGGAACCGGAGCTGAATGAAGCCATACCAAACGACGAGCGTGACAC
CACGATGCCTGCAGCAATGGCAACAACGTTGCGCAAACTATTAACTGGCGAACTACTTACTCTAGCTTCC
CGGCAACAATTAATAGACTGGATGGAGGCGGATAAAGTTGCAGGACCACTTCTGCGCTCGGCCCTTCCGG
CTGGCTGGTTTATTGCTGATAAATCTGGAGCCGGTGAGCGTGGGTCACGCGGTATCATTGCAGCACTGGG
GCCAGATGGTAAGCCCTCCCGTATCGTAGTTATCTACACGACGGGGAGTCAGGCAACTATGGATGAACGA
AATAGACAGATCGCTGAGATAGGTGCCTCACTGATTAAGCATTGGTAACTGTCAGACCAAGTTTACTCAT
ATATACTTTAGATTGATTTAAAACTTCATTTTTAATTTAAAAGGATCTAGGTGAAGATCCTTTTTGATAA
TCTCATGACCAAAATCCCTTAACGTGAGTTTTCGTTCCACTGAGCGTCAGACCCCGTAGAAAAGATCAAA
GGATCTTCTTGAGATCCTTTTTTTCTGCGCGTAATCTGCTGCTTGCAAACAAAAAAACCACCGCTACCAG
CGGTGGTTTGTTTGCCGGATCAAGAGCTACCAACTCTTTTTCCGAAGGTAACTGGCTTCAGCAGAGCGCA
GATACCAAATACTGTCCTTCTAGTGTAGCCGTAGTTAGGCCACCACTTCAAGAACTCTGTAGCACCGCCT
ACATACCTCGCTCTGCTAATCCTGTTACCAGTGGCTGCTGCCAGTGGCGATAAGTCGTGTCTTACCGGGT
TGGACTCAAGACGATAGTTACCGGATAAGGCGCAGCGGTCGGGCTGAACGGGGGGTTCGTGCACACAGCC
CAGCTTGGAGCGAACGACCTACACCGAACTGAGATACCTACAGCGTGAGCTATGAGAAAGCGCCACGCTT
CCCGAAGGGAGAAAGGCGGACAGGTATCCGGTAAGCGGCAGGGTCGGAACAGGAGAGCGCACGAGGGAGC
TTCCAGGGGGAAACGCCTGGTATCTTTATAGTCCTGTCGGGTTTCGCCACCTCTGACTTGAGCGTCGATT
TTTGTGATGCTCGTCAGGGGGGCGGAGCCTATGGAAAAACGCCAGCAACGCGGCCTTTTTACGGTTCCTG
GCCTTTTGCTGGCCTTTTGCTCACATGTTCTTTCCTGCGTTATCCCCTGATTCTGTGGATAACCGTATTA
CCGCCTTTGAGTGAGCTGATACCGCTCGCCGCAGCCGAACGACCGAGCGCAGCGAGTCAGTGAGCGAGGA
AGCGGAAGAGCGCCTGATGCGGTATTTTCTCCTTACGCATCTGTGCGGTATTTCACACCGCAATGGTGCA
CTCTCAGTACAATCTGCTCTGATGCCGCATAGTTAAGCCAGTATACACTCCGCTATCGCTACGTGACTGG
GTCATGGCTGCGCCCCGACACCCGCCAACACCCGCTGACGCGCCCTGACGGGCTTGTCTGCTCCCGGCAT
CCGCTTACAGACAAGCTGTGACCGTCTCCGGGAGCTGCATGTGTCAGAGGTTTTCACCGTCATCACCGAA
ACGCGCGAGGCAGCTGCGGTAAAGCTCATCAGCGTGGTCGTGAAGCGATTCACAGATGTCTGCCTGTTCA
TCCGCGTCCAGCTCGTTGAGTTTCTCCAGAAGCGTTAATGTCTGGCTTCTGATAAAGCGGGCCATGTTAA
GGGCGGTTTTTTCCTGTTTGGTCACTGATGCCTCCGTGTAAGGGGGATTTCTGTTCATGGGGGTAATGAT
ACCGATGAAACGAGAGAGGATGCTCACGATACGGGTTACTGATGATGAACATGCCCGGTTACTGGAACGT
TGTGAGGGTAAACAACTGGCGGTATGGATGCGGCGGGACCAGAGAAAAATCACTCAGGGTCAATGCCAGC
GCTTCGTTAATACAGATGTAGGTGTTCCACAGGGTAGCCAGCAGCATCCTGCGATGCAGATCCGGAACAT
AATGGTGCAGGGCGCTGACTTCCGCGTTTCCAGACTTTACGAAACACGGAAACCGAAGACCATTCATGTT
GTTGCTCAGGTCGCAGACGTTTTGCAGCAGCAGTCGCTTCACGTTCGCTCGCGTATCGGTGATTCATTCT
GCTAACCAGTAAGGCAACCCCGCCAGCCTAGCCGGGTCCTCAACGACAGGAGCACGATCATGCGCACCCG
TGGCCAGGACCCAACGCTGCCCGAGATGCGCCGCGTGCGGCTGCTGGAGATGGCGGACGCGATGGATATG
TTCTGCCAAGGGTTGGTTTGCGCATTCACAGTTCTCCGCAAGAATTGATTGGCTCCAATTCTTGGAGTGG
TGAATCCGTTAGCGAGGTGCCGCCGGCTTCCATTCAGGTCGAGGTGGCCCGGCTCCATGCACCGCGACGC
AACGCGGGGAGGCAGACAAGGTATAGGGCGGCGCCTACAATCCATGCCAACCCGTTCCATGTGCTCGCCG
AGGCGGCATAAATCGCCGTGACGATCAGCGGTCCAATGATCGAAGTTAGGCTGGTAAGAGCCGCGAGCGA
TCCTTGAAGCTGTCCCTGATGGTCGTCATCTACCTGCCTGGACAGCATGGCCTGCAACGCGGGCATCCCG
ATGCCGCCGGAAGCGAGAAGAATCATAATGGGGAAGGCCATCCAGCCTCGCGTCGCGAACGCCAGCAAGA
CGTAGCCCAGCGCGTCGGCCGCCATGCCGGCGATAATGGCCTGCTTCTCGCCGAAACGTTTGGTGGCGGG
ACCAGTGACGAAGGCTTGAGCGAGGGCGTGCAAGATTCCGAATACCGCAAGCGACAGGCCGATCATCGTC
GCGCTCCAGCGAAAGCGGTCCTCGCCGAAAATGACCCAGAGCGCTGCCGGCACCTGTCCTACGAGTTGCA
TGATAAAGAAGACAGTCATAAGTGCGGCGACGATAGTCATGCCCCGCGCCCACCGGAAGGAGCTGACTGG
GTTGAAGGCTCTCAAGGGCATCGGTCGAGATCCCGGTGCCTAATGAGTGAGCTAACTTACATTAATTGCG
TTGCGCTCACTGCCCGCTTTCCAGTCGGGAAACCTGTCGTGCCAGCTGCATTAATGAATCGGCCAACGCG
CGGGGAGAGGCGGTTTGCGTATTGGGCGCCAGGGTGGTTTTTCTTTTCACCAGTGAGACGGGCAACAGCT
GATTGCCCTTCACCGCCTGGCCCTGAGAGAGTTGCAGCAAGCGGTCCACGCTGGTTTGCCCCAGCAGGCG
AAAATCCTGTTTGATGGTGGTTAACGGCGGGATATAACATGAGCTGTCTTCGGTATCGTCGTATCCCACT
ACCGAGATATCCGCACCAACGCGCAGCCCGGACTCGGTAATGGCGCGCATTGCGCCCAGCGCCATCTGAT
CGTTGGCAACCAGCATCGCAGTGGGAACGATGCCCTCATTCAGCATTTGCATGGTTTGTTGAAAACCGGA
CATGGCACTCCAGTCGCCTTCCCGTTCCGCTATCGGCTGAATTTGATTGCGAGTGAGATATTTATGCCAG
CCAGCCAGACGCAGACGCGCCGAGACAGAACTTAATGGGCCCGCTAACAGCGCGATTTGCTGGTGACCCA
ATGCGACCAGATGCTCCACGCCCAGTCGCGTACCGTCTTCATGGGAGAAAATAATACTGTTGATGGGTGT
CTGGTCAGAGACATCAAGAAATAACGCCGGAACATTAGTGCAGGCAGCTTCCACAGCAATGGCATCCTGG
TCATCCAGCGGATAGTTAATGATCAGCCCACTGACGCGTTGCGCGAGAAGATTGTGCACCGCCGCTTTAC
AGGCTTCGACGCCGCTTCGTTCTACCATCGACACCACCACGCTGGCACCCAGTTGATCGGCGCGAGATTT
AATCGCCGCGACAATTTGCGACGGCGCGTGCAGGGCCAGACTGGAGGTGGCAACGCCAATCAGCAACGAC
TGTTTGCCCGCCAGTTGTTGTGCCACGCGGTTGGGAATGTAATTCAGCTCCGCCATCGCCGCTTCCACTT
TTTCCCGCGTTTTCGCAGAAACGTGGCTGGCCTGGTTCACCACGCGGGAAACGGTCTGATAAGAGACACC
GGCATACTCTGCGACATCGTATAACGTTACTGGTTTCACATTCACCACCCTGAATTGACTCTCTTCCGGG
CGCTATCATGCCATACCGCGAAAGGTTTTGCGCCATTCGATGGTGTCCGGGATCTCGACGCTCTCCCTTA
TGCGACTCCTGCATTAGGAAGCAGCCCAGTAGTAGGTTGAGGCCGTTGAGCACCGCCGCCGCAAGGAATG
GTGCATGCAAGGAGATGGCGCCCAACAGTCCCCCGGCCACGGGGCCTGCCACCATACCCACGCCGAAACA
AGCGCTCATGAGCCCGAAGTGGCGAGCCCGATCTTCCCCATCGGTGATGTCGGCGATATAGGCGCCAGCA
ACCGCACCTGTGGCGCCGGTGATGCCGGCCACGATGCGTCCGGCGTAGAGGATCGAGATCTCGATCCCGC
GAAATTAATACGACTCACTATAGG
